Addgene plasmid #201092: pPOTv6-hygro-3Ty:mScarletI:3Ty
Purpose: Trypanosoma brucei PCR only tagging (pPOT) vector for endogenous gene tagging
Depositing lab: Samuel Dean. Depositing organization: University of Warwick. Publication: A comprehensive toolkit for protein localization and functional analysis in trypanosomatids. Paterou A, Saez Conde J, Tyc J, Sunter JD, Vaughan S, Gull K, Dean S. Open Biol. 2025 Apr;15(4):240361. doi: 10.1098/rsob.240361. Epub 2025 Apr 2. PubMed 40169015.
Backbone
  Vector backbone: pPOT
  Vector type: Unspecified
Growth in bacteria
  Bacterial resistance: Ampicillin, 100 μg/mL
  Growth temperature: 37°C
  Growth strain: NEB Stable
  Copy number: High Copy
Gene/Insert
  Gene/Insert name: mScaret-I
  Species: Synthetic
  Promoter: read through
  Cloning method: Restriction Enzyme; 5′ cloning site HindIII (not destroyed); 3′ cloning site BamHI (not destroyed)
  Sequencing primers: 5′ cTATGGGTTCTGGTAGTG; 3′ cTTAACTACCCGATCCTG
Terms and licenses: Academic/Nonprofit Terms; Industry Terms: Not Available to Industry
Depositor comments: Please visit https://doi.org/10.1101/2023.04.21.537815 for bioRxiv preprint.
How to cite: pPOTv6-hygro-3Ty:mScarletI:3Ty was a gift from Samuel Dean (Addgene plasmid # 201092 ; http://n2t.net/addgene:201092 ; RRID:Addgene_201092)
