[The description below was written by a language model from this plasmid's Addgene catalogue record and pLannotate feature annotations shown in this document.]
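Description:
pPOTv6-hygro-3Ty:mScarletI:3Ty is a PCR-only tagging (pPOT) template plasmid for tagging genes at their endogenous loci in Trypanosoma brucei. It is not designed to be expressed from the plasmid. Instead it serves as a template from which a tag-plus-marker cassette is amplified, with primers in this type of system normally supplying short homology arms that direct integration into the target gene. In E. coli it is maintained through a high-copy ColE1/pUC-type origin and selected with ampicillin via the AmpR β-lactamase gene and its promoter. The rest of the backbone is typical of a general cloning vector: an f1 origin, flanking T7 and SP6 promoters, a lac promoter/operator with CAP site, and fragments of lacZα, lacI and the bom region.

The payload centres on the coding sequence for mScarlet-I, a rapidly maturing monomeric red fluorescent protein, cloned between retained HindIII and BamHI sites. The name indicates that it is flanked on each side by a triple Ty epitope tag, although these tags are not annotated in the feature table. Two copies of the hygromycin phosphotransferase gene (hph) lie on either side of the fluorescent protein. This layout is consistent with amplifying either a marker-then-tag or a tag-then-marker product for N- or C-terminal tagging, with hygromycin selection of the transfected parasites, though the record does not say so explicitly. The promoter is recorded as "read through", meaning the cassette carries no promoter of its own and depends on transcription of the locus into which it integrates. Intergenic RNA-processing sequences between the coding regions are not annotated. Typical applications are protein localisation by fluorescence and detection through the Ty epitopes.
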