Features (pLannotate 1.2.2; 15 found; start..end, strand, type, name):
    171..1193    +  CDS            hph: KHYB_ECOLX - Experimental evidence at protein level: Swiss-Prot protein existence level 1. The aminoglycoside phosphotransferases achieve inactivation of their antibiotic substrates by phosphorylation. Only phosphorylates hygromycin and closely related compounds such as demethyl analogs and destomycin. From Escherichia coli.
   1695..2390    +  CDS            mScarlet-I: mScarlet-I is a basic (constitutively fluorescent) red fluorescent protein published in 2016, derived from synthetic construct. It is reported to be a rapidly-maturing monomer with moderate acid sensitivity.
   2895..3917    +  CDS            hph: KHYB_ECOLX - Experimental evidence at protein level: Swiss-Prot protein existence level 1. The aminoglycoside phosphotransferases achieve inactivation of their antibiotic substrates by phosphorylation. Only phosphorylates hygromycin and closely related compounds such as demethyl analogs and destomycin. From Escherichia coli.
   4113..4131    -  promoter       SP6 promoter: promoter for bacteriophage SP6 RNA polymerase
   4173..4189    -  protein_bind   lac operator: The lac repressor binds to the lac operator to inhibit transcription in E. coli. This inhibition can be relieved by adding lactose or isopropyl-β-D-thiogalactopyranoside (IPTG). lac repressor encoded by lacI
   4197..4227    -  promoter       lac promoter: promoter for the E. coli lac operon
   4242..4263    -  protein_bind   CAP binding site: CAP binding activates transcription in the presence of cAMP. E. coli catabolite activator protein
   4276..4368    -  CDS            lacI (fragment): lac repressor; lacI; The lac repressor binds to the lac operator to inhibit transcription in E. coli. This inhibition can be relieved by adding lactose or isopropyl-β-D-thiogalactopyranoside (IPTG).
   4551..5139    -  rep_origin     ori: high-copy-number ColE1/pMB1/pBR322/pUC origin of replication
   5310..6170    -  CDS            AmpR: β-lactamase; bla; confers resistance to ampicillin, carbenicillin, and related antibiotics
   6171..6275    -  promoter       AmpR promoter: bla
   6302..6352    +  misc_feature   bom (fragment): basis of mobility region from pBR322
   6353..6808    -  rep_origin     f1 ori (sequence partly withheld): f1 bacteriophage origin of replication; arrow indicates direction of (+) strand synthesis
   6812..6969    -  CDS            lacZα (fragment): LacZα fragment of β-galactosidase; lacZ fragment
   6972..2       +  promoter       T7 promoter (across the origin): promoter for bacteriophage T7 RNA polymerase
>Addgene plasmid #201092 | pPOTv6-hygro-3Ty:mScarletI:3Ty | addgene full sequence | sequence record 400582 | Addgene NGS Result
GGGCGAATTGGGCCCGTATAATGCAGACCTGCTGCAAGCTAGGGGCACAGCAAGGTCTTCTGAAATTCAT
GTTTTTTTTTTTTTTACTCTGCATTGCAGTCTCCGCTCTTATTTAGTTTTGCTTTACGTAAGGTCTCGTT
GCTGCCATAAAATAAGCTCTAGTGGAATTCATGAAAAAGCCTGAACTCACCGCGACGTCTGTCGAGAAGT
TTCTGATCGAAAAGTTCGACAGCGTCTCCGACCTGATGCAGCTCTCGGAGGGCGAAGAATCTCGTGCTTT
CAGCTTCGATGTAGGAGGGCGTGGATATGTCCTGCGGGTAAATAGCTGCGCCGATGGTTTCTACAAAGAT
CGTTATGTTTATCGGCACTTTGCATCGGCCGCGCTCCCGATTCCGGAAGTGCTTGACATTGGGGAATTTA
GCGAGAGCCTGACCTATTGCATCTCCCGCCGTGCACAGGGTGTCACGTTGCAAGACCTGCCTGAAACCGA
ACTGCCCGCTGTTCTGCAGCCGGTCGCGGAGGCAATGGATGCGATCGCTGCGGCCGATCTTAGCCAGACG
AGCGGGTTCGGCCCATTCGGACCGCAAGGAATCGGTCAATACACTACATGGCGTGATTTTATATGCGCGA
TTGCTGATCCCCATGTGTATCACTGGCAAACTGTGATGGACGACACCGTCAGTGCGTCCGTCGCGCAGGC
TCTCGATGAGCTGATGCTTTGGGCCGAGGACTGCCCCGAAGTCCGGCACCTCGTGCACGCGGATTTCGGC
TCCAACAATGTCCTGACGGACAATGGCCGCATAACAGCGGTCATTGACTGGAGCGAGGCGATGTTCGGGG
ATTCCCAATACGAGGTCGCCAACATCTTCTTCTGGAGGCCGTGGTTGGCTTGTATGGAGCAGCAGACGCG
CTACTTCGAGCGGAGGCATCCGGAGCTTGCAGGATCGCCTCGGCTCCGGGCGTATATGCTCCGCATTGGT
CTTGACCAACTCTATCAGAGCTTGGTTGACGGCAATTTCGATGATGCAGCTTGGGCGCAGGGTCGATGCG
ACGCAATCGTCCGATCCGGAGCCGGGACTGTCGGGCGTACACAAATCGCCCGCAGAAGCGCGGCCGTCTG
GACCGATGGCTGTGTAGAAGTACTCGCCGATAGTGGAAACCGACGCCCCAGCACTCGTCCGAGGGCAAAG
GAATAGCCATGGTGCCCATTTAGTTGGCCTTTCCCTTGTCTCGTGTCTTTTCCGTGGAAAGGTTCCCGGA
GTAATCTGATGGCACAGCAGGGAGGTGCGCCTGCAGGTTGGTTAGGAAGGGGGGATGATGTAAAAGAAGA
AAATGGGGGGATTCGAGCCCCACGCGTTGCTCAAGCTGTGTAGCGCAGGCGTTTCCTTACATATTTCTCT
AACAGGCACGGAAGCCTAACAAATACACTTGGCTTATTTTTTTGCCCCCTCATGTCTTGTACAAATATTT
GCGATAGCTTAGCTATCAGCCACATTAATCAAACAAGTATACCAACAAGCCCGAAAACAGAAACTCAACT
GCAACGGGTACCTATGGGTTCTGGTAGTGGTTCCGGTTCCGGTTCTGAGGTACACACAAACCAGGACCCA
CTGGACGGCTCCGAGGTGCATACCAATCAAGATCCGCTGGACGGCTCTGAAGTTCACACCAATCAAGATC
CCTTGGATAAGCTTATGGTATCAAAGGGCGAAGCAGTAATCAAGGAGTTCATGCGGTTTAAGGTACACAT
GGAGGGTTCCATGAATGGCCATGAATTTGAGATCGAAGGAGAGGGGGAAGGGCGTCCTTACGAAGGAACA
CAAACAGCTAAACTTAAGGTAACTAAGGGGGGACCCCTCCCCTTTTCCTGGGACATACTGTCACCACAAT
TCATGTACGGCAGCCGAGCCTTTATAAAACATCCAGCTGATATACCCGATTATTATAAGCAAAGTTTTCC
CGAGGGCTTTAAGTGGGAAAGGGTCATGAACTTCGAGGACGGGGGTGCGGTAACTGTAACCCAAGACACC
TCTCTCGAAGACGGGACGCTTATTTATAAGGTGAAACTCCGGGGGACCAATTTTCCCCCTGACGGACCTG
TCATGCAGAAGAAGACAATGGGCTGGGAGGCGTCCACAGAGCGCCTGTATCCGGAGGATGGCGTACTTAA
GGGTGACATAAAAATGGCACTTCGTTTGAAGGACGGTGGCCGTTATCTCGCTGACTTTAAGACAACTTAT
AAGGCGAAAAAGCCGGTACAGATGCCAGGAGCATACAATGTTGACCGCAAATTGGACATCACCAGCCACA
ACGAAGACTATACCGTCGTTGAACAGTACGAACGGAGTGAAGGGAGGCACAGTACAGGCGGGATGGACGA
ATTGTATAAAGGATCCGAGGTACATACAAATCAGGACCCCCTCGATGGTAGTGAAGTCCATACAAATCAG
GACCCGCTGGATGGCTCAGAGGTTCATACGAACCAAGATCCTCTTGATGGATCAGGATCTGGATCAGGAT
CGGGTAGTTAAGAGCTCCGCTGCGCTTAAATGTCTTTCATTATAATCAATGTATAACCTTTATGTAGTAT
TTCAATCTATGCCGCTGTGTACGTGCACTGCGGTGCCTATCCTTCGGCATTAGAGAGTCACTGTTTGTGT
AGATCGTAGCTGCATGTCTGACATCTGGTTCATTAGTGCCGTTTTGAGTCTGCACTGTTGTGCAACTTGA
TATTCATCACTGCACACCAACCGTGTGTTTCCTCCTTTGGGTGCACCCTTTAATCCTTGTCTTCTCCTTT
TTTGTCTCTTTCCCCCTCGAAAAGGTGTCAAACTACTGCCGCATAAACTACGGTTATCCCAAATTTAAGA
GAAAGCAATAAAGCATCAGCTAGCATGAAAAAGCCTGAACTCACCGCGACGTCTGTCGAGAAGTTTCTGA
TCGAAAAGTTCGACAGCGTCTCCGACCTGATGCAGCTCTCGGAGGGCGAAGAATCTCGTGCTTTCAGCTT
CGATGTAGGAGGGCGTGGATATGTCCTGCGGGTAAATAGCTGCGCCGATGGTTTCTACAAAGATCGTTAT
GTTTATCGGCACTTTGCATCGGCCGCGCTCCCGATTCCGGAAGTGCTTGACATTGGGGAATTTAGCGAGA
GCCTGACCTATTGCATCTCCCGCCGTGCACAGGGTGTCACGTTGCAAGACCTGCCTGAAACCGAACTGCC
CGCTGTTCTGCAGCCGGTCGCGGAGGCAATGGATGCGATCGCTGCGGCCGATCTTAGCCAGACGAGCGGG
TTCGGCCCATTCGGACCGCAAGGAATCGGTCAATACACTACATGGCGTGATTTTATATGCGCGATTGCTG
ATCCCCATGTGTATCACTGGCAAACTGTGATGGACGACACCGTCAGTGCGTCCGTCGCGCAGGCTCTCGA
TGAGCTGATGCTTTGGGCCGAGGACTGCCCCGAAGTCCGGCACCTCGTGCACGCGGATTTCGGCTCCAAC
AATGTCCTGACGGACAATGGCCGCATAACAGCGGTCATTGACTGGAGCGAGGCGATGTTCGGGGATTCCC
AATACGAGGTCGCCAACATCTTCTTCTGGAGGCCGTGGTTGGCTTGTATGGAGCAGCAGACGCGCTACTT
CGAGCGGAGGCATCCGGAGCTTGCAGGATCGCCTCGGCTCCGGGCGTATATGCTCCGCATTGGTCTTGAC
CAACTCTATCAGAGCTTGGTTGACGGCAATTTCGATGATGCAGCTTGGGCGCAGGGTCGATGCGACGCAA
TCGTCCGATCCGGAGCCGGGACTGTCGGGCGTACACAAATCGCCCGCAGAAGCGCGGCCGTCTGGACCGA
TGGCTGTGTAGAAGTACTCGCCGATAGTGGAAACCGACGCCCCAGCACTCGTCCGAGGGCAAAGGAATAG
CTCGAGTGCCCATTTAGTTGGCTTTTCCCTTGTCTCGTGTCTTTTCCGTGGAAAGGTTCCCGGAGTAATC
TGATGGCACAGCAGGGAGGTGCGCCTGCAGGTTGGTTAGGAAGGGGGGATGATGTAAAAGAAGAAAATGG
GGGGATTCGAGCCCCGCACAGGTCTCTCAAATTGGATGCATAGCTTGAGTATTCTATAGTGTCACCTAAA
TAGCTTGGCGTAATCATGGTCATAGCTGTTTCCTGTGTGAAATTGTTATCCGCTCACAATTCCACACAAC
ATACGAGCCGGAAGCATAAAGTGTAAAGCCTGGGGTGCCTAATGAGTGAGCTAACTCACATTAATTGCGT
TGCGCTCACTGCCCGCTTTCCAGTCGGGAAACCTGTCGTGCCAGCTGCATTAATGAATCGGCCAACGCGC
GGGGAGAGGCGGTTTGCGTATTGGGCGCTCTTCCGCTTCCTCGCTCACTGACTCGCTGCGCTCGGTCGTT
CGGCTGCGGCGAGCGGTATCAGCTCACTCAAAGGCGGTAATACGGTTATCCACAGAATCAGGGGATAACG
CAGGAAAGAACATGTGAGCAAAAGGCCAGCAAAAGGCCAGGAACCGTAAAAAGGCCGCGTTGCTGGCGTT
TTTCCATAGGCTCCGCCCCCCTGACGAGCATCACAAAAATCGACGCTCAAGTCAGAGGTGGCGAAACCCG
ACAGGACTATAAAGATACCAGGCGTTTCCCCCTGGAAGCTCCCTCGTGCGCTCTCCTGTTCCGACCCTGC
CGCTTACCGGATACCTGTCCGCCTTTCTCCCTTCGGGAAGCGTGGCGCTTTCTCATAGCTCACGCTGTAG
GTATCTCAGTTCGGTGTAGGTCGTTCGCTCCAAGCTGGGCTGTGTGCACGAACCCCCCGTTCAGCCCGAC
CGCTGCGCCTTATCCGGTAACTATCGTCTTGAGTCCAACCCGGTAAGACACGACTTATCGCCACTGGCAG
CAGCCACTGGTAACAGGATTAGCAGAGCGAGGTATGTAGGCGGTGCTACAGAGTTCTTGAAGTGGTGGCC
TAACTACGGCTACACTAGAAGAACAGTATTTGGTATCTGCGCTCTGCTGAAGCCAGTTACCTTCGGAAAA
AGAGTTGGTAGCTCTTGATCCGGCAAACAAACCACCGCTGGTAGCGGTGGTTTTTTTGTTTGCAAGCAGC
AGATTACGCGCAGAAAAAAAGGATCTCAAGAAGATCCTTTGATCTTTTCTACGGGGTCTGACGCTCAGTG
GAACGAAAACTCACGTTAAGGGATTTTGGTCATGAGATTATCAAAAAGGATCTTCACCTAGATCCTTTTA
AATTAAAAATGAAGTTTTAAATCAATCTAAAGTATATATGAGTAAACTTGGTCTGACAGTTACCAATGCT
TAATCAGTGAGGCACCTATCTCAGCGATCTGTCTATTTCGTTCATCCATAGTTGCCTGACTCCCCGTCGT
GTAGATAATTACGATACGGGAGGGCTTACCATCTGGCCCCAGTGCTGCAATGATACCGCGAGACCCACGC
TCACCGGCTCCAGATTTATCAGCAATAAACCAGCCAGCCGGAAGGGCCGAGCGCAGAAGTGGTCCTGCAA
CTTTATCCGCCTCCATCCAGTCTATTAATTGTTGCCGGGAAGCTAGAGTAAGTAGTTCGCCAGTTAATAG
TTTGCGCAACGTTGTTGCCATTGCTACAGGCATCGTGGTGTCACGCTCGTCGTTTGGTATGGCTTCATTC
AGCTCCGGTTCCCAACGATCAAGGCGAGTTACATGATCCCCCATGTTGTGCAAAAAAGCGGTTAGCTCCT
TCGGTCCTCCGATCGTTGTCAGAAGTAAGTTGGCCGCAGTGTTATCACTCATGGTTATGGCAGCACTGCA
TAATTCTCTTACTGTCATGCCATCCGTAAGATGCTTTTCTGTGACTGGTGAGTACTCAACCAAGTCATTC
TGAGAATAGTGTATGCGGCGACCGAGTTGCTCTTGCCCGGCGTCAATACGGGATAATACCGCGCCACATA
GCAGAACTTTAAAAGTGCTCATCATTGGAAAACGTTCTTCGGGGCGAAAACTCTCAAGGATCTTACCGCT
GTTGAGATCCAGTTCGATGTAACCCACTCGTGCACCCAACTGATCTTCAGCATCTTTTACTTTCACCAGC
GTTTCTGGGTGAGCAAAAACAGGAAGGCAAAATGCCGCAAAAAAGGGAATAAGGGCGACACGGAAATGTT
GAATACTCATACTCTTCCTTTTTCAATATTATTGAAGCATTTATCAGGGTTATTGTCTCATGAGCGGATA
CATATTTGAATGTATTTAGAAAAATAAACAAATAGGGGTTCCGCGCACATTTCCCCGAAAAGTGCCACCT
GATGCGGTGTGAAATACCGCACAGATGCGTAAGGAGAAAATACCGCATCAGGAAATTGTAAGCGTTAATA
TTTTGTTAAAATTCGCGTTAAATTTTTGTTAAATCAGCTCATTTTTTAACCAATAGGCCGAAATCGGCAA
AATCCCTTATAAATCAAAAGAATAGACCGAGATAGGGT
[37 nt withheld, positions 6479-6515]
AAAGAACGTGGACTCCAACGTCAAAGG
[49 nt withheld, positions 6543-6591]
T
[91 nt withheld, positions 6593-6683]
G
[98 nt withheld, positions 6685-6782]
ACTTAATGCGCCGCTACAGGGCGCGTCCATTCGCCATTCAGGCTGCGCAACTGTTGGGAAGGGCGATCGG
TGCGGGCCTCTTCGCTATTACGCCAGCTGGCGAAAGGGGGATGTGCTGCAAGGCGATTAAGTTGGGTAAC
GCCAGGGTTTTCCCAGTCACGACGTTGTAAAACGACGGCCAGTGAATTGTAATACGACTCACTATA
